>Addgene plasmid #112986 | mei-S332-GFP 5.6kb genomic DNA in Casper4 T331D | addgene full sequence | sequence record 466922 | Addgene NGS Result
TTGAGATCCTTTTTTTCTGCGCGTAATCTGCTGCTTGCAAACAAAAAAACCACCGCTACCAGCGGTGGTT
TGTTTGCCGGATCAAGAGCTACCAACTCTTTTTCCGAAGGTAACTGGCTTCAGCAGAGCGCAGATACCAA
ATACTGTTCTTCTAGTGTAGCCGTAGTTAGGCCACCACTTCAAGAACTCTGTAGCACCGCCTACATACCT
CGCTCTGCTAATCCTGTTACCAGTGGCTGCTGCCAGTGGCGATAAGTCGTGTCTTACCGGGTTGGACTCA
AGACGATAGTTACCGGATAAGGCGCAGCGGTCGGGCTGAACGGGGGGTTCGTGCACACAGCCCAGCTTGG
AGCGAACGACCTACACCGAACTGAGATACCTACAGCGTGAGCTATGAGAAAGCGCCACGCTTCCCGAAGG
GAGAAAGGCGGACAGGTATCCGGTAAGCGGCAGGGTCGGAACAGGAGAGCGCACGAGGGAGCTTCCAGGG
GGAAACGCCTGGTATCTTTATAGTCCTGTCGGGTTTCGCCACCTCTGACTTGAGCGTCGATTTTTGTGAT
GCTCGTCAGGGGGGCGGAGCCTATGGAAAAACGCCTTCTTCTTGAACTCGGGCTCGGTGCCAGTATACCT
CAAATGGTTGTCGTACCTCTCATGGTTCCGTTACGCCAACGAGGGTCTGCTGATTAACCAATGGGCGGAC
GTGGAGCCGGGCGAAATTAGCTGCACATCGTCGAACACCACGTGCCCCAGTTCGGGCAAGGTCATCCTGG
AGACGCTTAACTTCTCCGCCGCCGATCTGCCGCTGGACTACGTGGGTCTGGCCCATGATGAAATAACATA
AGGTGGTCCCGTCGATAGCCGAAGCTTACCGAAGTATACACTTAAATTCAGTGCACGTTTGCTTGTTGAG
AGGAAAGGTTGTGTGCGGACGAATTTTTTTTTGAAAACATTAACCCTTACGTGGAATAAAAAAAAATGAA
ATATTGCAAATTTTGCTGCAAAGCTGTGACTGGAGTAAAATTAATTCACGTGCCGAAGTGTGCTATTAAG
AGAAAATTGTGGGAGCAGAGCCTTGGGTGCAGCCTTGGTGAAAACTCCCAAATTTGTGATACCCACTTTA
ATGATTCGCAGTGGAAGGCTGCACCTGCAAAAGGTCAGACATTTAAAAGGAGGCGACTCAACGCAGATGC
CGTACCTAGTAAAGTGATAGAGCCTGAACCAGAAAAGATAAAAGAAGGCTATACCAGTGGGAGTACACAA
ACAGAGTAAGTTTGAATAGTAAAAAAAATCATTTATGTAAACAATAACGTGACTGTGCGTTAGGTCCTGT
TCATTGTTTAATGAAAATAAGAGCTTGAGGGAAAAAATTCGTACTTTGGAGTACGAAATGCGTCGTTTAG
AGCAGCAGCCGAATTAATTCTAGTTCCAGTGAAATCCAAGCATTTTCTAAATTAAATGTATTCTTATTAT
TATAGTTGTTATTTTTGATATATATAAACAACACTATTATGCCCACCATTTTTTTGAGATGCATCTACAC
AAGGAACAAACACTGGATGTCACTTTCAGTTCAAATTGTAACGCTAATCACTCCGAACAGGTCACAAAAA
ATTACCTTAAAAAGTCATAATATTAAATTAGAATAAATATAGCTGTGAGGGAAATATATACAAATATATT
GGAGCAAATAAATTGTACATACAAATATTTATTACTAATTTCTATTGAGACGAAATGAACCACTCGGAAC
CATTTGAGCGAACCGAATCGCGCGGAACTAACGACAGTCGCTCCAAGGTCGTCGAACAAAAGGTGAATGT
GTTGCGGAGAGCGGGTGGGAGACAGCGAAAGAGCAACTACGAAACGTGGTGTGGTGGAGGTGAATTATGA
AGAGGGCGCGCGATTTGAAAAGTATGTATATAAAAAATATATCCCGGTGTTTTATGTAGCGATAAACGAG
TTTTTGATGTAAGGTATGCAGGTGTGTAAGTCTTTTGGTTAGAAGACAAATCCAAAGTCTACTTGTGGGG
ATGTTCGAAGGGGAAATACTTGTATTCTATAGGTCATATCTTGTTTTTATTGGCACAAATATAATTACAT
TAGCTTTTTGAGGGGGCAATAAACAGTAAACACGATGGTAATAATGGTAAAAAAAAAAAACAAGCAGTTA
TTTCGGATATATGTCGGCTACTCCTTGCGTCGGGCCCGAAGTCTTAGAGCCAGATATGCGAGCACCCGGA
AGCTCACGATGAGAATGGCCAGACCCACGTAGTCCAGCGGCAGATCGGCGGCGGAGAAGTTAAGCGTCTC
CAGGATGACCTTGCCCGAACTGGGGCACGTGGTGTTCGACGATGTGCAGCTAATTTCGCCCGGCTCCACG
TCCGCCCATTGGTTAATCAGCAGACCCTCGTTGGCGTAACGGAACCATGAGAGGTACGACAACCATTTGA
GGTATACTGGCACCGAGCCCGAGTTCAAGAAGAAGCCGCCAAAGAGCAGGAATGGTATGATAACCGGCGG
ACCCACAGACAGCGCCATCGAGGTCGAGGAGCTGGCGCAGGATATTAGATATCCGAAGGACGTTGACACA
TTGGCCACCAGAGTGACCAGCGCCAGGCAGTTGAAGAAGTGCAGCACTCCGGCCCGCAGTCCGATCATCG
GATAGGCAATCGCCGTGAAGACCAGTGGCACTGTGAGAAAAAGCGGCAATTCGGCAATCGTTTTGCCCAG
AAAGTATGTGTCACAGCGATAAAGTCGACTTCGGGCCTCCCTCATAAAAACTGGCAGCTCTGAGGTGAAC
ACCTAAATCGAATCGATTCATTAGAAAGTTAGTAAATTATTGAAATGCAAATGTATTCTAAACATGACTT
ACATTTATCGTGGCAAAGACGTTTTGAAAGGTCATGTTGGTCAGGAAGAGGAAGATGGCTCCGTTGATAT
TCATCACACCCACTTGCGTGAGTTGTTGGCCCAAAAAGATGAGGCCAATCAAGATGGCAACCATCTGCAA
ATTAAAATGTTACTCGCATCTCATTAATATTCGCGAGTTAAATGAAATTTATTTATCTTCTGCAAAACTA
TAAACTATACATCTCATTGAAAAAAACTAAGAAGGGTGTGGAATCAGGCAATTCTATCTAAAATCTAGCG
AATTTGTTTCCAAGAATTGTAAGCGTTATATCATTTGTTTCCACTGGAACCACTCACCGTTGTCTGAATA
AGTCGCACTTTTACGAGGAGTGGTTCCTTGAGCACCGACAGCCAGGATCGCCACAGGACCGCCCGGAACT
GCATGAACCAGGTGGCCTTGTAGGTGTACCCATTCTCCGGCTGCTCCAGTGGCTTCTCCAGATTTTTGGT
GGCCAACAACTGCTCCATATCCCGGGCTACTTTGCTAATGGCAAAATTGTCGCATATCTTGGCGATCCGA
TCACGGGACTCGATCTCCCGTCCGGGCACAACGGCCAACACCTGTACGTAAAAGTCCGCCGGATTGTAGT
TGGTAGGACACTGGGCACCCACGCTGGATAGGAGTTGAGATGTTATGTAATACTAGATACCCTTAATAAA
CACATCGAACTCACTAGGAAAAGAAGTCGACGGCTTCGCTGGGAGTGCCCAAGAAAGCTACCCTGCCCTC
GGCCATCAGAAGGATCTTGTCAAAGAGCTCAAACAGCTCGGAAGACGGCTGATGAATGGTCAGGATGACG
GTCTTGCCCTTCTGCGACAGCTTCTTCAGCACCTGGACGACGCTGTGGGCGGTAAAGGAGTCCAGTCCGG
AGGTGGGCTCATCGCAGATCAGAAGCGGCGGATCGGTTAGAGCCTCGGAGGCGAATGCCAGACGCTTCCT
TTCTCCGCCGGACAGACCTTTCACCCTGCCGGGCACACCGATGATCGTGTGCTGACATTTGCTGAGCGAA
AGCTCCTGGATCACCTGATCCACGCGGGCCACTCGCTGCCGATAGGTCAGATGTCGTGGCATCCGCACCA
TGGCTTGGAAAATCAGGTGTTCCCTGGCCGTTAGGGAGCCGATAAAGAGGTCATCCTGCTGGACATAGGC
GCACCTGGCCTGCATCTCCTTGGCGTCCACAGGTTGGCCATTGAGCAGTCGCATCCCGGATGGCGATACT
TGGATGCCCTGCGGCGATCGAAAGGCAAGGGCATTCAGCAGGGTCGTCTTTCCGGCACCGGAACTGCCCA
TCACGGCCAAAAGTTCGCCCGGATAGGCCACGCCGCAAACTGAGTTTCAAATTGGTAATTGGACCCTTTA
TTAAGATTTCACACAGATCAGCCGACTGCGAATAGAAACTCACCGTTCTTGAGCAAATGTTTCCTGGGCG
CCGGTATGTGTCGCTCGTTGCAGAATAGTCCGCGTGTCCGGTTGACCAGCTGCCGCCATCCGGAGCCCGG
CTGATTGACCGCCCCAAAGATGTCCATATTGTGCCAGGCATAGGTGAGGTTCTCGGCTAGTTGGCCGCTC
CCTGAACCGGAGTCCTCCGGCGGACTGGGTGGCCGGAGCGTGCCGTAGTTTTTGGCCTGCCCGAAGCCCT
GGTTAATGCAGCTCTGCGAAGCCGCTCCGCTGTCACCCTGCAATGATAGGGGATCTCAAATATCAACTAC
AAGCGTTATGCTCATCTAACCCCGAACAAAAAGTACCCCGAAGTATCCTACGAAGTAGGTTTATACTTTT
ATTTATTTTTTGTGCATCTAGGATCAGCTTAAAATATCTGGTTGTTATATTTTTTGTAAAAAAGAATATA
GTCGAAAATGAATGCCTTTAGATGTCTTGATCATGATATGATCTCAAAAATTGTCTTATATAGCGAGAAC
AGCTACCAGAATAATCTGTTTCGTGTCACTATTTGTTTGTGCAATTGCGGTTTGGGATTTTTGTGGGTCG
CAGTTCTCACGCCGCAGACAATTTGATGTTGCAATCGCAGTTCCTATAGATCAAGTGAACTTAAGATGTA
TGCACATGTACTACTCACATTGTTCAGATGCTCGGCAGATGGGTGTTTGCTGCCTCCGCGAATTAATAGC
TCCTGATCCTCTTGGCCCATTGCCGGGATTTTTCACACTTTCCCCTGCTTACCCACCCAAAACCAATCAC
CACCCCAATCACTCAAAAAACAAACAAAAATAAGAAGCGAGAGGAGTTTTGGCACAGCACTTTGTGTTTA
ATTGATGGCGTAAACCGCTTGGAGCTTCGTCACGAAACCGCTGACAAAATGCAACTGAAGGCGGACATTG
ACGCTACGTAACGCTACAAACGGTGGCGAAAGAGATAGCGGACGCAGCGGCGAAAGAGACGGCGATATTT
CTGTGGACAGAGAAGGAGGCAAACAGCGCTGACTTTGAGTGGAATGTCATTTTGAGTGAGAGGTAATCGA
AAGAACCTGGTACATCAAATACCCTTGGATCGAAGTAAATTTAAAACTGATCAGATAAGTTCAATGATAT
CCAGTGCAGTAAAAAAAAAAAATGTTTTTTTTATCTACTTTCCGCAAAAATGGGTTTTATTAACTTACAT
ACATACTAGAATTCGGTACCGAAGAGGTTCCTGAACTTGCCATAAATTACCAAATTTCTGGGCACCGTGC
GAAATAGAATTGATAAGGTCGCTCGATAAGTCCGTACCACTTCGGATTCTGAGTGCTGAGTGATGCACTC
AATCGACTAAATGGGTACAAAGCCAAACGAGTTGGATTTACAAACAGACTCACCTTGAAGCGGGTTTCGG
TTTTCGACTGCGGTCGTAGCTTCTGTGAATGAAATTCTCGGTTCTCTGGGCTGCTGGCTGTCTTCGGTGT
TTCAGCAGGTGATTGTCGTGATTCTCTGGCGGAGATGAAACAGCATAGCAAGCGGTTCCCTAATGTATTT
TTCCGAAACTATGGTGTATAATCCGTATCCGTGTTCCTAAGTTAAGTTAATCCGCGCGCTAGATCCGTCT
ATCGTTTTTCGAGTGCACAGGTGTTGCATGTGATGTGTATCGTGTCCTGTGAGTGCGGGGGGAAAGTCCC
TCCCACTGTTGGTAAGAATTGTAGAAATGTGTAAAAGCCTGGCTAAATGCCTAAAAGACGTACAACGACG
ATACAAATCCGACTGATTTTCATTTTTACACAAACACACGCACACTGCGACAGCACACTCTCACTCACGT
ACACGCACGCACACACTGCCAGGTGGGCTGACTTCTGATTCAGTGCGATTTTCGCGTTCTGCAAGGTGTA
TCTACAACCTCCCGAAACGCGTATTCACTTCGATTTCCGGGTTCTAGCGCTGCAGCATTGTTTATCTACC
ACGGATATCCAGATTTTCTTCGCAATCGGTCGAGAAAACAATAAATTTATTGTGCAGCTTAGAGGTGTAA
GAGAAACATAGACGTATCGATGTCTCTCGATGGTTTGTGCCTATCGAAATCGGTGTCCCGCAATATACAC
AGCTTCCACTAAGCGAAATTTTAGCATTTTGGCATACGTGTAGAATTTAAATGGAAAATTACCCTTGGTA
ACGCATGTACGATCAAATTCGCACCAACTCAACGGTTCCTAATTCTTGTCGTGCAAATGAGACAAACAAA
TTTATAATTATTAAAATAAAATATATTCACATCGGATTGTATTGTTTCTTATATATATGGCCCAAAATTA
AAGAATTTCATTTTAATTAAGAGCATGGTCGGCGTTGCCATACTTTCAAAAAGTTTTCCTTAAGCTGGGG
TATATTCCAATAGCACAACAACGGTCACTCTATTTCAAAATTCAAAACAAGCTATTGGCGTCGTCTGTCT
GGATTTTGTGTATGGAATAAGTAGATCAGAAGAAGCAAATGGGATCCAAAGGAGAAGAACTTTTCACTGG
AGTTGTCCCAATTCTTGTTGAATTAGATGGTGATGTTAATGGGCACAAATTTTCTGTCAGTGGAGAGGGT
GAAGGTGATGCAACATACGGAAAACTTACCCTTAAATTTATTTGCACTACTGGAAAACTACCTGTTCCAT
GGCCAACACTTGTCACTACTTTCTCTTATGGTGTTCAATGCTTTTCAAGATACCCAGATCATATGAAACG
GCATGACTTTTTCAAGAGTGCCATGCCCGAAGGTTATGTACAGGAAAGAACTATATTTTTCAAAGATGAC
GGGAACTACAAGACACGTGCTGAAGTCAAGTTTGAAGGTGATACCCTTGTTAATAGAATCGAGTTAAAAG
GTATTGATTTTAAAGAAGATGGAAACATTCTTGGACACAAATTGGAATACAACTATAACTCACACAATGT
ATACATCATGGCAGACAAACAAAAGAATGGAATCAAAGTTAACTTCAAAATTAGACACAACATTGAAGAT
GGAAGCGTTCAACTAGCAGACCATTATCAACAAAATACTCCAATTGGCGATGGCCCTGTCCTTTTACCAG
ACAACCATTACCTGTCCACACAATCTGCCCTTTCGAAAGATCCCAACGAAAAGAGAGACCACATGGTCCT
TCTTGAGTTTGTAACAGCTGCTGGGATTACACATGGCATGGATGAACTATACAAAAGATCCAAAGTGGAG
CAGCAGTACAAGCTGCTGAATGCGGAGCTAATGGACCAAGTGCAGAAGCAGCGCTTGGAGATCGGCGAGT
ACAGGAAGCGGGTGATATCTTTGGAGCGAGAGATCATGGACATTCGGGAGGAGCACGTCCTGCAAAACCA
TCGCCAGCGCATGGAGAACATCAGTATCGTACGCAGCCTGATGCTGAGCCTGAACGTGGACTCCGATTCC
CTGGCAGTGCGTCAGGAGCCCGCTCCCGCAGCTCAGATAAACAGACCAAGCGGCCCGCGTCGCAGCTCCA
GGGAAATCTGCAAGGACATGCGACGGACGTGTGCGTTGGCCCGCACCACCAGACCAATCTCGCCAAGAAG
ATCTTCCTCAGTGACCAGTACTGTATCGTCCACTAGTCGCCGCTCCAGCGCAGAAGTGCAGTCCGAGGTG
GTGACCACTAGGATACCAGAGGATAGAAGAGCCAACAAGGTAACTTATACTTAAATTTGATTATGCTTTT
CTTAACGATTCATTATCGGCTTGAGTACAGCCTACACCACCGCCACGAAGACCAGCGGAATTAGTGTTTG
ATGAGGACGACTCGGACGATGATTTCGACGAAGCAGTAAGCCCCGTGGAGGAGACACAGACTGAGCAAAA
TGAAGAGAACAATCGTCTGTTTAGCATTATAGAGGAAAATGGCAGTGAAGGGGAGTCCACAGACTCGTCA
TCATCATGCGAGGCCATCTATTGCGACACAACGTTTGAAAGTAGTCCGCCAAACGCCCAAGTCACCGTCA
CGCCCAGTGGACGGGCTCTGCGGGAAGTGGACACCAATATCCCTGTAGCAGTGTCCCTCAGTCGGGGAAA
AGAGACTGGGAAGGGATCATGGTTGGCTATTTCCGTAGCTGTGGAAGATTCTCCACAGGAGCCAAGCATA
CAGTGCCCACGACTGGCAGTCACCAGGCCTAGTCAATCGTCTGGAATATTTCCTGATGTCAACGGATTAA
CGCCGCGAAGAAGCCTGTTCAATGGGATAGGCAAAATGGCCGGAAGCACCAGCGATCCGAAATCCTTTCT
CGTCGAGGAAATGCCATCTATAAGAACTAGAAGCCGAACTGCGGCTAATAAGAAATCAGAAAATACGGAT
ATGTCTAGTTCTTTCTGCAACAACAGCGCAAGGCCGAGTAGAAGCTGCAGGCCCACCAGTTTGGTGGAGC
CAAGTCTGAAGAACAAGTTGCGCAATGGCTCGAAAGGCAAGGCCAAGGCCAAAAAGTAGATAGACGAATT
TTTTAATAGGCTTTAATGTTGTTTCTGTAATTTCATTGGTTTTCAATACCACTTTTTACCATTTTTAATA
TGAATAATATTTTTAAATCGTCAGGCCCTGATAAGTTTAATTTATAGACTAAAAGCTGACATCGGATTAC
TTTTTGCCTGCAATAGAGGGCATATTCAGTTCATCCAGCGCTATCGGAAGGAAGACACTCCATCATCATC
ATCACCCAAAGATGCCAATAGGAATTTAAAAGTACGTCTAATTTTTACATGTTCATTTGTGAATAAAACA
ACGTTTCAATTAATTATTTGTTAATACGCTTTTAGGGGAACTCATTTTATAGATTCCTCTTAGATGCAAA
CTACGTTTATTCGCACAAAGTTGTTGGAAACATTTACAAAAGACTCTGAAGAACAAAGTACAATTACAAT
TACAATTAAATACAGTAGCAAAAGGGTAATGATTATACGTAGGTAGGCGATAATTGCACTTCTTTTAGAC
TACCTCGAACTTGCCCATACAACAGTTGAGATGGTCTCCTGCATGGTTGTGGCTTGGCTGCTCCGTGTTC
TCCTTGATCTCGCTGATAATGTCCTGTATCTTGTTGATGATCTGTTGCGAGTTTTCACCTTCGCCAGGAG
TGTGTTCGCTACCTGCGGCCGCTTCTGGTTGCTTTGCCTGGGCGGCATCTGCGGGTAGCTCCACGCCCAA
ACTGACCACCAGCTTGTTTAGTGCCTCAATCTTCTCGCGCAGCTGCTCTCGCTCCGCTTGCAAGAGACGC
ATTTGGGCGGCCTTCTCGTACTCACGCTGCTTTAGCATGCGCCTCTGCGTTTGATAGAGGGCAATGTACT
CGCCAATCGTTTCGGTTTCGCTCTGCAGCTGGAGCACCAGATGCTCCAGGCTGTGCTTCTCCTCCGTCAA
GTCGGCGACCTGGCTGATCAGTGTGGTGAAACGCGATTGCAAGCGTTCCACGGCCTCGGCGGTGGGCAGC
GTTTCAGCTGCTTGTCTGTGGGCGTGGTTCTGGCCGTGATCATGTGGATGATCATGCTGATGATCGTGTG
GATGGCTATGTGAATGATCATGTGTGTGATCGTGCGGATGATCATGTGGATGACCATGATCACCAGCATT
ATGATGGTTATGTTCATGGGAATGATCGTGGTCATTATCATGACAATGACCGTCGGAATGCTGATGAGAG
TGATCGTGCGAATGATTATGCAAAAGACCAACTTCCTTCGCTTCCTCTGCTTCGTTTTCCGGTGCATCTG
CTCCATTCTCTTTTTCGGTTTCCTCACCGGCGTGATAAGCTTTTGCCTGAAAGAAATGATAATGGGATAT
AAAGTCAGTTAAATTTTAATCCCAGTCCAACCCACCTCATAATGCCTGAGACGGTCCAGCTGCTGTTGCA
ACATTAACTGCTGACGTTGTAGTTCCACGTTCTCGTGCGATAGTCTAATCATTTCCTCATCCTTGAACTT
AAAGCGCTCCTCATTTGCTTGAAGCTTTTGCTCCATGCTGTTGTAGTTCTGGCGGATTTCTCGGTTGGCA
AACTCTTCTGAATCCAAGCGGATGACCAGCTCGGCTTTGTCGTTTGTCAACTGAACAAATCGCTGCTGCA
GTTCGTCCAACTGGTTTTTCATCTCTACATTCTGGGTTAGGGCACGCGATGCGGCCACTTTGTCTGACTC
CATGGTGGCCAACAGCTTGGACTGATCGGGCTGCTCAGCTTGCAAGCGTTCGAGTTGCTTTTCCAACTCG
TCTAAAGCCGAGTTCTTTAACTGCAGCTGATCGTCCTGCGACTTGATCTTCAGCTGGAATTCGTGGCGCT
CAAACTCGAAGTTTTCGATCTGCTCTTTCAAGACAGCCAGTTCATCTTTTAAGGCTTTCTGAAATTGAAC
TAGGAGATTAAACAGGTTTTCCATATTTTTTTGGCTTACTTACCTGCTCGCTGGTTTCTTCCTTGGATGG
CTGCACTTGACTGGCCTCTTTAAATTGGGCCTGCAGGCTGATGTTCTTTTGTATATCCCGCTCCAGGGCG
CCCACGTGCTCCACAAGCTGGCGTTCTCGCTCCCTCAGTGAGTTCAGTACCTCTGAGAGTTCTGTGTTTC
GTTCGTTGAGCTTGGCGATCTCGCCACTCTGATGCTGCACATAGTTTTGATACTGACCAGCTGCCTGCTC
CTTGTCCTGCGTTAGTTGACCCACCATCGCTTGGAGGTCGCGTATCTGTTGCTCGTACATGTATTGTGTT
TGCACCAGCGACTCCACTCGGTTGTCTGTGGTGACGCTAGACTCGTCTGAGAGCTGCCGCAGCTTCAGCT
GCGCCATCTCGAGTTCGTTCGATTTTTGGGAAAGCTGTTGCTGCAGTTCCTCTTGATGCTGGTTGCTCTG
CTTTAGCTGGGCCTCTAGTTCGTTGAGATGCGACTGTTGGTCCTTGATTTGTGCCTGCGATTGTAGCAGT
TGTGCCTGGAGTTGCGCGTACTGCTGTCGCTGCTGCTCACCGGTCGACTGTTGATCCTGGCAGTGCTGTT
GTAGCTGCTCCAGACGCAATTGATTCTGATCCTTGAGGATGCGAAGCTCCTCCAGCTCTAGCTCACGCTC
CCGGCAAGCCAGGCGAACCTTGGTCAGCTCCGCATTGAGCTGGGCCTTTTCAGCGATGATCACCTGGATG
GCCTGCAAGCTAGAGGCATCTGCCAGTCCACCATTGTGTTCCGACTCGTTTTGGGCAAAATAAGAAGCGG
CTGTGGGCAGGGCAGACTGCTCCGGCGGCTGCGTCCCACCTGCTCCTCCACCGTTCACATTTATCTCGCT
GTCTGACCGTTCCGACAGATTGCTGGATATGCTCACAGTGGACGAGTGCGATTGCGTGGTGGCAGCCACC
GGCTCCTCTGCTCCCGGCTGCCCATTGTTGTTGCTGGCGCGCTGCTGGTACTCCTTCAGCTGTGTCCACA
GAAGCGTGTTAAACAAAATCAATATTAGTCGGCCAATATGTGTCCACGTCACAAGAGCAAAACAATTGTG
TGTGGCACTGGTTGTCGCACCTTTTTCCTTGCCGCGGCCAACTTCTGCGCCTTGGCATCCTGCGTGTCAT
CGGGCATGTCCTTCGGGGTCAGCAGCGGTACCCGCCCGGGGATCAGATCCGCGGCCGCCTCGAGGTCGAC
CTGCAGCCAAGCTTTGCGTACTCGCAAATTATTAAAAATAAAACTTTAAAAATAATTTCGTCTAATTAAT
ATTATGAGTTAATTCAAACCCCACGGACATGCTAAGGGTTAATCAACAATCATATCGCTGTCTCACTCAG
ACTCAATACGACACTCAGAATACTATTCCTTTCACTCGCACTTATTGCAAGCATACGTTAAGTGGATGTC
TCTTGCCGACGGGACCACCTTATGTTATTTCATCATGGTCTGGCCATTCTCATCGTGAGCTTCCGGGTGC
TCGCATATCTGGCTCTAAGACTTCGGGCCCGACGCAAGGAGTAGCCGACATATATCCGAAATAACTGCTT
GTTTTTTTTTTTTACCATTATTACCATCGTGTTTACTGTTTATTGCCCCCTCAAAAAGCTAATGTAATTA
TATTTGTGCCAATAAAAACAAGATATGACCTATAGAATACAAGTATTTCCCCTTCGAACATCCCCACAAG
TAGACTTTGGATTTGTCTTCTAACCAAAAGACTTACACACCTGCATACCTTACATCAAAAACTCGTTTAT
CGCTACATAAAACACCGGGATATATTTTTTATATACATACTTTTCAAATCGCGCGCCCTCTTCATAATTC
ACCTCCACCACACCACGTTTCGTAGTTGCTCTTTCGCTGTCTCCCACCCGCTCTCCGCAACACATTCACC
TTTTGTTCGACGACCTTGGAGCGACTGTCGTTAGTTCCGCGCGATTCGGTGCGGTATTTCACACCGCATA
TGGTGCACTCTCAGTACAATCTGCTCTGATGCCGCATAGTTAAGCCAGCCCCGACACCCGCCAACACCCG
CTGACGCGCCCTGACGGGCTTGTCTGCTCCCGGCATCCGCTTACAGACAAGCTGTGACCGTCTCCGGGAG
CTGCATGTGTCAGAGGTTTTCACCGTCATCACCGAAACGCGCGAGACGAAAGGGCCTCGTGATACGCCTA
TTTTTATAGGTTAATGTCATGATAATAATGGTTTCTTAGACGTCAGGTGGCACTTTTCGGGGAAATGTGC
GCGGAACCCCTATTTGTTTATTTTTCTAAATACATTCAAATATGTATCCGCTCATGAGACAATAACCCTG
ATAAATGCTTCAATAATATTGAAAAAGGAAGAGTATGAGTATTCAACATTTCCGTGTCGCCCTTATTCCC
TTTTTTGCGGCATTTTGCCTTCCTGTTTTTGCTCACCCAGAAACGCTGGTGAAAGTAAAAGATGCTGAAG
ATCAGTTGGGTGCACGAGTGGGTTACATCGAACTGGATCTCAACAGCGGTAAGATCCTTGAGAGTTTTCG
CCCCGAAGAACGTTTTCCAATGATGAGCACTTTTAAAGTTCTGCTATGTGGCGCGGTATTATCCCGTATT
GACGCCGGGCAAGAGCAACTCGGTCGCCGCATACACTATTCTCAGAATGACTTGGTTGAGTACTCACCAG
TCACAGAAAAGCATCTTACGGATGGCATGACAGTAAGAGAATTATGCAGTGCTGCCATAACCATGAGTGA
TAACACTGCGGCCAACTTACTTCTGACAACGATCGGAGGACCGAAGGAGCTAACCGCTTTTTTGCACAAC
ATGGGGGATCATGTAACTCGCCTTGATCGTTGGGAACCGGAGCTGAATGAAGCCATACCAAACGACGAGC
GTGACACCACGATGCCTGTAGCAATGGCAACAACGTTGCGCAAACTATTAACTGGCGAACTACTTACTCT
AGCTTCCCGGCAACAATTAATAGACTGGATGGAGGCGGATAAAGTTGCAGGACCACTTCTGCGCTCGGCC
CTTCCGGCTGGCTGGTTTATTGCTGATAAATCTGGAGCCGGTGAGCGTGGGTCTCGCGGTATCATTGCAG
CACTGGGGCCAGATGGTAAGCCCTCCCGTATCGTAGTTATCTACACGACGGGGAGTCAGGCAACTATGGA
TGAACGAAATAGACAGATCGCTGAGATAGGTGCCTCACTGATTAAGCATTGGTAACTGTCAGACCAAGTT
TACTCATATATACTTTAGATTGATTTAAAACTTCATTTTTAATTTAAAAGGATCTAGGTGAAGATCCTTT
TTGATAATCTCATGACCAAAATCCCTTAACGTGAGTTTTCGTTCCACTGAGCGTCAGACCCCGTAGAAAA
GATCAAAGGATCTTC
Features (pLannotate 1.2.2; 15 found; start..end, strand, type, name):
      1..589     +  rep_origin     ori: high-copy-number ColE1/pMB1/pBR322/pUC origin of replication
    595..823     +  CDS            mini-white (fragment): Drosophila white gene eye color pigment; white; This is a modified version of the white gene lacking part of the first intron.
    824..1409    +  misc_feature   P element 5' end: No description available
   1420..5539    -  gene           mini-white: white; This modified version of the white gene lacks part of the first intron.
   6829..7545    +  CDS            sg12: sg12 is a basic (constitutively fluorescent) long stokes shift fluorescent protein published in 1997, derived from Aequorea victoria.
   7549..8025    +  CDS            mei-S332 (fragment): SGO1_DROME - Experimental evidence at protein level: Swiss-Prot protein existence level 1. Plays a central role in chromosome cohesion during meiosis and mitosis by preventing premature dissociation of cohesin complex from centromeres after prophase, when most of cohesin complex dissociates from chromosomes arms. May act by protecting or Rad21 from cleavage by Sse/separase. Required during meiosis in both males and females. From Drosophila melanogaster (Fruit fly).
   8078..8806    +  CDS            mei-S332 (fragment): SGO1_DROME - Experimental evidence at protein level: Swiss-Prot protein existence level 1. Plays a central role in chromosome cohesion during meiosis and mitosis by preventing premature dissociation of cohesin complex from centromeres after prophase, when most of cohesin complex dissociates from chromosomes arms. May act by protecting or Rad21 from cleavage by Sse/separase. Required during meiosis in both males and females. From Drosophila melanogaster (Fruit fly).
   9602..9784    -  CDS            Golga2 (fragment): GOGA2_MOUSE - Experimental evidence at protein level: Swiss-Prot protein existence level 1. Peripheral membrane component of the cis-Golgi stack that acts as a membrane skeleton that maintains the structure of the Golgi apparatus, and as a vesicle thether that facilitates vesicle fusion to the Golgi membrane (PubMed:28028212). Required for normal protein transport from the endoplasmic reticulum to the Golgi apparatus and the cell membrane (PubMed:28028212). Together with p115/USO1 and STX5, involved in vesicle tethering and fusion at the cis-Golgi membrane to maintain the stacked and inter-con
  10183..10665   -  CDS            Golga2 (fragment): GOGA2_RAT - Experimental evidence at protein level: Swiss-Prot protein existence level 1. Peripheral membrane component of the cis-Golgi stack that acts as a membrane skeleton that maintains the structure of the Golgi apparatus, and as a vesicle thether that facilitates vesicle fusion to the Golgi membrane (PubMed:9150144, PubMed:20197635). Required for normal protein transport from the endoplasmic reticulum to the Golgi apparatus and the cell membrane (By similarity). Together with p115/USO1 and STX5, involved in vesicle tethering and fusion at the cis-Golgi membrane to maintain the stacked a
  11985..12217   +  misc_feature   P element 3' end: P element 3' end
  12217..12720   +  gene           mini-white (fragment): white; This modified version of the white gene lacks part of the first intron.
  12719..12788   -  misc_feature   bom (fragment): basis of mobility region from pBR322
  12890..12925   -  CDS            rop (fragment): Rop protein, which maintains plasmids at low copy number; rop
  13020..13124   +  promoter       AmpR promoter: bla
  13125..13985   +  CDS            AmpR: β-lactamase; bla; confers resistance to ampicillin, carbenicillin, and related antibiotics
