[The description below was written by a language model from this plasmid's Addgene catalogue record and pLannotate feature annotations shown in this document.]
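Description:
mei-S332-GFP 5.6kb genomic DNA in Casper4 T331D is a P element transformation vector built on the pCaSper4 backbone, designed to insert a tagged, mutant copy of the Drosophila melanogaster mei-S332 gene into the fly genome by transposition. In bacteria it is maintained as a high-copy plasmid through a ColE1/pUC-type origin and selected with ampicillin via the β-lactamase gene and its promoter. Small remnants of the pBR322 bom and rop regions are also annotated in the backbone. The sequenced plasmid is about 14.2 kb.

The transposable unit is bounded by the P element 5' and 3' ends, which are recognised by P transposase supplied in trans so that everything between them integrates into germline chromosomes. Within these ends lies the mini-white gene, a shortened white allele that restores eye pigmentation in a white mutant background and so marks transformants. It is accompanied by a roughly 5.6 kb genomic fragment cloned at KpnI. No heterologous promoter is annotated or recorded, which is consistent with expression relying on regulatory sequences within the genomic fragment, although the record does not state this explicitly. A GFP-family coding sequence (matched by the annotation tool to an Aequorea victoria variant) sits directly upstream of the mei-S332 coding region, in line with the listed N-terminal tag. The gene appears as two fragments, probably reflecting an intron. Reverse-strand matches to Golga2 downstream probably represent a neighbouring gene within the genomic fragment.

MEI-S332 is the fly Shugoshin, which protects centromeric cohesion. The T331D substitution replaces a threonine with aspartate, and the construct allows the localisation and function of this variant to be followed in transgenic flies.
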