Addgene plasmid #112986: mei-S332-GFP 5.6kb genomic DNA in Casper4 T331D
Purpose: P element vector for transposon insertion of mei-S332-GFP 5.6kb genomic DNA (T331D) into Drosophila genome
Depositing lab: Terry Orr-Weaver. Depositing organization: Whitehead Institute for Biomedical Research. Publication: Regulation of centromere localization of the Drosophila Shugoshin MEI-S332 and sister-chromatid cohesion in meiosis. Nogueira C, Kashevsky H, Pinto B, Clarke A, Orr-Weaver TL. G3 (Bethesda). 2014 Jul 31;4(10):1849-58. doi: 10.1534/g3.114.012823. PubMed 25081981.
Backbone
  Vector backbone: pCaSper4
  Vector type: P insertion vector
Growth in bacteria
  Bacterial resistance: Ampicillin, 100 μg/mL
  Growth temperature: 37°C
  Growth strain: DH5alpha
  Copy number: High Copy
Gene/Insert
  Gene/Insert name: mei-S332
  Species: D. melanogaster (fly)
  Mutation: T331D
  Entrez Gene: mei-S332 (a.k.a. Dmel_CG5303, BEST:LD13774, CG5303, Dmel\CG5303, MEI-S322, MEI-S332, Mei-S332, Mei-S332/Shugoshin, MeiS332, mei-S322, mei-s332, meiS322, meiS332)
  Tag / fusion protein: GFP (N terminal on insert)
  Cloning method: Restriction Enzyme; 5′ cloning site KpnI (unknown if destroyed); 3′ cloning site KpnI (unknown if destroyed)
Terms and licenses: Academic/Nonprofit Terms; Industry Terms: Not Available to Industry
How to cite: mei-S332-GFP 5.6kb genomic DNA in Casper4 T331D was a gift from Terry Orr-Weaver (Addgene plasmid # 112986 ; http://n2t.net/addgene:112986 ; RRID:Addgene_112986)
